Addgene plasmid #41377: TAL3203
Depositing lab: Keith Joung. Depositing organization: Massachusetts General Hospital. Publication: Targeted gene disruption in somatic zebrafish cells using engineered TALENs. Sander JD, Cade L, Khayter C, Reyon D, Peterson RT, Joung JK, Yeh JR. Nat Biotechnol. 2011 Aug 5;29(8):697-8. doi: 10.1038/nbt.1934. PubMed 21822241.
Backbone
  Vector backbone: JDS74
  Backbone manufacturer: Addgene plasmid #32288
  Backbone size w/o insert (bp): 6447
  Vector type: Mammalian Expression ; T7
Growth in bacteria
  Bacterial resistance: Ampicillin, 100 μg/mL
  Growth temperature: 37°C
  Growth strain: XL1 Blue
  Copy number: High Copy
Gene/Insert
  Gene/Insert name: ZebrafishCommunity-zbtb7b-Right (alt name: zbtb7b)
  Species: D. rerio (zebrafish)
  Insert size (bp): 1640
  Entrez Gene: zbtb7b (a.k.a. ThPOK, zgc:63489)
  Promoter: CMV
  Tag / fusion protein: 3X Flag (N terminal on backbone); WT FOKI (C terminal on backbone)
  Cloning method: Restriction Enzyme; 5′ cloning site N/A (destroyed during cloning); 3′ cloning site N/A (destroyed during cloning)
  Sequencing primers: 5′ CMV-F; 3′ BGH-rev
Terms and licenses: Academic/Nonprofit Terms; Industry Terms: Not Available to Industry
Depositor comments: Target binding site: TCGGCCACACACTGGATG It is strongly recommended that users perform a diagnostic digest to verify this plasmid prior to use. For example, a double digest of the plasmid with BamHI and KpnI should result in two bands at 2.3kb and 5.8kb.
How to cite: TAL3203 was a gift from Keith Joung (Addgene plasmid # 41377 ; http://n2t.net/addgene:41377 ; RRID:Addgene_41377)
