[The description below was written by a language model from this plasmid's Addgene catalogue record.]
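Description:
TAL3203 is a TALEN expression plasmid encoding the "right" half of a nuclease pair directed against the zebrafish (D. rerio) gene zbtb7b, also known as ThPOK. It is built on the JDS74 backbone (about 6.4 kb without insert), into which a roughly 1.6 kb array of engineered TAL effector repeats was placed by restriction cloning that destroyed both cloning sites. The backbone supplies an N-terminal 3X Flag tag and a C-terminal wild-type FokI cleavage domain, so the finished open reading frame is a Flag-tagged TAL DNA-binding domain fused to FokI. The plasmid is maintained at high copy in E. coli under ampicillin selection. The record does not name the replication origin and includes no feature table.

Expression is driven by a CMV promoter, and the vector type is listed as mammalian expression with T7. This indicates that a T7 promoter is also present, a common arrangement for in vitro transcription of mRNA, although the record does not describe this use explicitly. The use of a BGH reverse sequencing primer suggests a BGH polyadenylation region downstream of the coding sequence. Because FokI cleaves only as a dimer, this right monomer is meant to be paired with a matching left TALEN that binds the opposite strand across a spacer. Together they produce a double-strand break at the zbtb7b locus, and error-prone repair of that break can introduce disrupting indels. The insert name marks it as part of a zebrafish community TALEN set, and the associated work concerns targeted gene disruption in somatic zebrafish cells. The depositor specifies an 18-nucleotide target binding site and recommends a diagnostic digest to confirm the plasmid's integrity before use.
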