>Addgene plasmid #41377 | TAL3203 | depositor partial sequence | sequence record 55016 | TAL3203 sequence 2430 bps
TCTAGAGCTAGCACCATGGACTACAAAGACCATGACGGTGATTATAAAGATCATGACATCGATTACAAGG
ATGACGATGACAAGATGGCCCCCAAGAAGAAGAGGAAGGTGGGCATTCACCGCGGGGTACCTATGGTGGA
CTTGAGGACACTCGGTTATTCGCAACAGCAACAGGAGAAAATCAAGCCTAAGGTCAGGAGCACCGTCGCG
CAACACCACGAGGCGCTTGTGGGGCATGGCTTCACTCATGCGCATATTGTCGCGCTTTCACAGCACCCTG
CGGCGCTTGGGACGGTGGCTGTCAAATACCAAGATATGATTGCGGCCCTGCCCGAAGCCACGCACGAGGC
AATTGTAGGGGTCGGTAAACAGTGGTCGGGAGCGCGAGCACTTGAGGCGCTGCTGACTGTGGCGGGTGAG
CTTAGGGGGCCTCCGCTCCAGCTCGACACCGGGCAGCTGCTGAAGATCGCGAAGAGAGGGGGAGTAACAG
CGGTAGAGGCAGTGCACGCCTGGCGCAATGCGCTCACCGGGGCCCCCTTGAACCTGACCCCAGACCAGGT
AGTCGCAATCGCGTCACATGACGGGGGAAAGCAAGCCCTGGAAACCGTGCAAAGGTTGTTGCCGGTCCTT
TGTCAAGACCACGGCCTTACACCGGAGCAAGTCGTGGCCATTGCAAATAATAACGGTGGCAAACAGGCTC
TTGAGACGGTTCAGAGACTTCTCCCAGTTCTCTGTCAAGCCCACGGGCTGACTCCCGATCAAGTTGTAGC
GATTGCGAATAACAATGGAGGGAAACAAGCATTGGAGACTGTCCAACGGCTCCTTCCCGTGTTGTGTCAA
GCCCACGGTTTGACGCCTGCACAAGTGGTCGCCATCGCCAGCCATGATGGCGGTAAGCAGGCGCTGGAAA
CAGTACAGCGCCTGCTGCCTGTACTGTGCCAGGATCATGGACTGACCCCAGACCAGGTAGTCGCAATCGC
GTCACATGACGGGGGAAAGCAAGCCCTGGAAACCGTGCAAAGGTTGTTGCCGGTCCTTTGTCAAGACCAC
GGCCTTACACCGGAGCAAGTCGTGGCCATTGCAAGCAACATCGGTGGCAAACAGGCTCTTGAGACGGTTC
AGAGACTTCTCCCAGTTCTCTGTCAAGCCCACGGGCTGACTCCCGATCAAGTTGTAGCGATTGCGTCGCA
TGACGGAGGGAAACAAGCATTGGAGACTGTCCAACGGCTCCTTCCCGTGTTGTGTCAAGCCCACGGTTTG
ACGCCTGCACAAGTGGTCGCCATCGCCTCCAATATTGGCGGTAAGCAGGCGCTGGAAACAGTACAGCGCC
TGCTGCCTGTACTGTGCCAGGATCATGGACTGACCCCAGACCAGGTAGTCGCAATCGCGTCACATGACGG
GGGAAAGCAAGCCCTGGAAACCGTGCAAAGGTTGTTGCCGGTCCTTTGTCAAGACCACGGCCTTACACCG
GAGCAAGTCGTGGCCATTGCAAGCAACATCGGTGGCAAACAGGCTCTTGAGACGGTTCAGAGACTTCTCC
CAGTTCTCTGTCAAGCCCACGGGCTGACTCCCGATCAAGTTGTAGCGATTGCGTCGCATGACGGAGGGAA
ACAAGCATTGGAGACTGTCCAACGGCTCCTTCCCGTGTTGTGTCAAGCCCACGGTTTGACGCCTGCACAA
GTGGTCGCCATCGCCTCGAATGGCGGCGGTAAGCAGGCGCTGGAAACAGTACAGCGCCTGCTGCCTGTAC
TGTGCCAGGATCATGGACTGACCCCAGACCAGGTAGTCGCAATCGCGAACAATAATGGGGGAAAGCAAGC
CCTGGAAACCGTGCAAAGGTTGTTGCCGGTCCTTTGTCAAGACCACGGCCTTACACCGGAGCAAGTCGTG
GCCATTGCAAATAATAACGGTGGCAAACAGGCTCTTGAGACGGTTCAGAGACTTCTCCCAGTTCTCTGTC
AAGCCCACGGGCTGACTCCCGATCAAGTTGTAGCGATTGCGTCGAACATTGGAGGGAAACAAGCATTGGA
GACTGTCCAACGGCTCCTTCCCGTGTTGTGTCAAGCCCACGGTTTGACGCCTGCACAAGTGGTCGCCATC
GCCTCGAATGGCGGCGGTAAGCAGGCGCTGGAAACAGTACAGCGCCTGCTGCCTGTACTGTGCCAGGATC
ATGGACTGACACCCGAACAGGTGGTCGCCATTGCTAATAATAACGGAGGACGGCCAGCCTTGGAGTCCAT
CGTAGCCCAATTGTCCAGGCCCGATCCCGCGTTGGCTGCGTTAACGAATGACCATCTGGTGGCGTTGGCA
TGTCTTGGTGGACGACCCGCGCTCGATGCAGTCAAAAAGGGTCTGCCTCATGCTCCCGCATTGATCAAAA
GAACCAACCGGCGGATTCCCGAGAGAACTTCCCATCGAGTCGCGGGATCC
