>Addgene plasmid #41377 | TAL3203 | addgene partial sequence | sequence record 56030 | JDS-TALEN-F 5'-TAGGGGTCGGTAAACAGTGG-3'
GCTGACTGTGGCGGGTGAGCTTAGGGGGCCTCCGCTCCAGCTCGACACCGGGCAGCTGCTGAAGATCGCG
AAGAGAGGGGGAGTAACAGCGGTAGAGGCAGTGCACGCCTGGCGCAATGCGCTCACCGGGGCCCCCTTGA
ACCTGACCCCAGACCAGGTAGTCGCAATCGCGTCACATGACGGGGGAAAGCAAGCCCTGGAAACCGTGCA
AAGGTTGTTGCCGGTCCTTTGTCAAGACCACGGCCTTACACCGGAGCAAGTCGTGGCCATTGCAAATAAT
AACGGTGGCAAACAGGCTCTTGAGACGGTTCAGAGACTTCTCCCAGTTCTCTGTCAAGCCCACGGGCTGA
CTCCCGATCAAGTTGTAGCGATTGCGAATAACAATGGAGGGAAACAAGCATTGGAGACTGTCCAACGGCT
CCTTCCCGTGTTGTGTCAAGCCCACGGTTTGACGCCTGCACAAGTGGTCGCCATCGCCAGCCATGATGGC
GGTAAGCAGGCGCTGGAAACAGTACAGCGCCTGCTGCCTGTACTGTGCCAGGATCATGGACTGACCCCAG
ACCAGGTAGTCGCAATCGCGTCACATGACGGGGGAAAGCAAGCCCTGGAAACCGTGCAAAGGTTGTTGCC
GGTCCTTTGTCAAGACCACGGCCTTACACCGGAGCAAGTCGTGGCCATTGCAAGCAACATCGGTGGCAAA
CAGGCTCTTGAGACGGTTCAGAGACTTCTCCCAGTTCTCTGTCAAGCCCACGGGCTGACTCCCGATCAAG
TTGTAGCGATTGCGTCGCATGACGGAGGGAAACAAGCATTGGAGACTGTCCAACGGCTCC
